>Addgene plasmid #192959 | pS238D1::sptse5-CT | addgene full sequence | sequence record 380608 | Addgene NGS Result
TTAATTAAACGTTCGTAATCAAGCCACTTCCTTTTTGCATTGACGCAGGGTGTCGGAAGGCAACTCGCCG
AACGCGCTCCTATAGTTTTCAGCGAAGCGTCCCAAATGTAAGAAGCCGTAGTCTAGGGCTATCTCAGTTA
TACTACGCACATTGGCACTGGGATCGTTCAAGCAGGCGCGGATGCTTTCGAGCTTGCGGTTGCGGATGTA
GTTCTTCGGCGTGGTGCCGGCGTGCTTCTCGAACAAATTGTAGAGCGAGCGTGGACTCATCATCGCCAGC
TCCGCTAACCGCTCAAGGCTGATATTCCGTTTGAGATTCTCCTCAATGAATTGAACGACTCGCTCGAAAG
ACGGGTTACCTTTGCTGAAAATTTCACGGCTGACATTGCTGCCCAGCATTTCGAGCAGCTTGGAAGCGAT
GATCCCCGCATAGTGCTCTTGGACCCGAGGCATCGACTTTGTATGTTCCGCTTCGTCACAAACTAACCCG
AGTAGATTGATAAAGCCATCGAGTTGCTGGAGATTGTGTCGCGCGGCGAAACGGATACCCTCCCTCGGCT
TGTGCCAATTGTTGTCACTGCACGCCCGATCAAGGACCACTGAGGGCAATTTAACGATAAATTTCTCGCA
ATCTTCTGAATAGGTCAGGTCGGCTTGGTCATCCGGATTGAGCAGCAATAGTTCGCCCGGCGCAAAATAG
TGCTCCTGGCCATGGCCACGCCACAGGCAATGGCCTTTGAGTATTATTTGCAGATGATAACAGGTCTCTA
ATCCAGGCGAGATTACCCTCACGCTACCGCCGTAGCTGATTCGACACAGATCGAGGCATCCGAAGATTCT
GTGGTGCAGCCTGCCTGCCGGGCGCCCGCCCTTGGGCAGGCGAATAGAGTGCGTACCGACATACTGGTTA
ACATAATCGGAGACTGCATAGGGCTCGGCGTGGACGAAGATCTGACTTTTCTCGTTCAATAAGCAAAAAT
CCATAGTTCACGGTTCTCTTATTTTAATGTGGGCTGCTTGGTGTGATGTAGAAAGGCGCCAAGTCGATGA
AAATGCATCTCGACGTGATGCGTATACGGGTTACCCCCATTGCCACGTTGCGCCATCCTTTTTGCAATCA
GTGACCACTTTTCCAAGCAAAAATAACGCCAAGCAGAACGAAGACGTTCTTTTTAAGAAGCGAGAACACC
AGAAGTTCGTGCTGTCGGGGCATGGGGCGACGAATTGGCGGATAAAGGGGATCTGCTGGATATTACGGCC
TTTTTAAAGACCGTAAAGAAAAATAAGCACAAGTTTTATCCGGCCTTTATTCACATTCTTGCCCGCCTGA
TGAATGCTCATCCGTAATTACGTATGGCAATGAAAGACGGTGAGCTGGTGATATGGGATAGTGTTCACCC
TTGTTACACCGTTTTCCATGAGCAAACTGAAACGTTTTCATCGCTCTGGAGTGAATACCACGACGATTTC
CGGCAGTTTCTACACATATATTCGCAAGATGTGGCGTGTTACGGTGAAAACCTGGCCTATTTCCCTAAAG
GGTTTATTGAGAATATGTTTTTCGTCTCAGCCAATCCCTGGGTGAGTTTCACCAGTTTTGATTTAAACGT
GGCCAATATGGACAACTTCTTCGCCCCCGTTTTCACCATGCATGGGAATTAGCTTGATCTGACCAACGAC
CGGTAGCGGAGCTATCCAACGGCGGTATACCAGGAAAACACACAGCAGGTACATCAGAACAGTACCATGA
CTGAAGAACAAATAGTTTTTTCCTGATCCATAAAGCAGAACGGCCTGCTCCATGACAAATCTGGCTCCCC
AACTAATGCCCCATGCAGCCAGCATAACCAGCATAAAGTGCAGTGTCCGGTTTGATAGGGATAAGTCCAG
CCTTGCAAGAAGCGGATACAGGAGTGCAAAAAATGGCTATCTCTAGTAAGGCCTACCCCTTAGGCTTTAT
GCAACAGAAACAATAATAATGGGAGTCATGACCATGCCTAGGAGGAAAAAACATATGGTGAAACCAGTAA
CGTTATACGATGTCGCAGAGTATGCCGGTGTCTCTTATCAGACCGTTTCCCGCGTGGTGAACCAGGCCAG
CCACGTTTCTGCGAAAACGCGGGAAAAAGTGGAAGCGGCGATGGCGGAGCTGAATTACATTCCCAACCGC
GTGGCACAACAACTGGCGGGCAAACAGTCGTTGCTGATTGGCGTTGCCACCTCCAGTCTGGCCCTGCACG
CGCCGTCGCAAATTGTCGCGGCGATTAAATCTCGCGCCGATCAACTGGGTGCCAGCGTGGTGGTGTCGAT
GGTAGAACGAAGCGGCGTCGAAGCCTGTAAAGCGGCGGTGCACAATCTTCTCGCGCAACGCGTCAGTGGG
CTGATCATTAACTATCCGCTGGATGACCAGGATGCCATTGCTGTGGAAGCTGCCTGCACTAATGTTCCGG
CGTTATTTCTTGATGTCTCTGACCAGACACCCATCAACAGTATTATTTTCTCCCATGAAGACGGTACGCG
ACTGGGCGTGGAGCATCTGGTCGCATTGGGTCACCAGCAAATCGCGCTGTTAGCGGGCCCATTAAGTTCT
GTCTCGGCGCGTCTGCGTCTGGCTGGCTGGCATAAATATCTCACTCGCAATCAAATTCAGCCGATAGCGG
AACGGGAAGGCGACTGGAGTGCCATGTCCGGTTTTCAACAAACCATGCAAATGCTGAATGAGGGCATCGT
TCCCACTGCGATGCTGGTTGCCAACGATCAGATGGCGCTGGGCGCAATGCGCGCCATTACCGAGTCCGGG
CTGCGCGTTGGTGCGGATATCTCGGTAGTGGGATACGACGATACCGAAGACAGCTCATGTTATATCCCGC
CGTTAACCACCATCAAACAGGATTTTCGCCTGCTGGGGCAAACCAGCGTGGACCGCTTGCTGCAACTCTC
TCAGGGCCAGGCGGTGAAGGGCAATCAGCTGTTGCCCGTCTCACTGGTGAAAAGAAAAACCACCCTGGCG
CCCAATACGCAAACCGCCTCTCCCCGCGCGTTGGCCGATTCATTAATGCAGCTGGCACGACAGGTTTCCC
GACTGGAAAGCGGGCAGTAACATCACCACCATCATTAGGATGGTGGTGATGATAATGAAATACCTGCTGC
CGACCGCTGCTGCTGGTCTGCTGCTCCTCGCTGCCCAGCCGGCGATGGCCATGGGACTGATCATCCCGCT
GGTGGTGATCGGCGCCTTCGCCGCCCGCGCCGCGATCGGAGCGGCGCTGGGCGCCGGCATCGAGCTGGGG
ATGCAGACCGGCAAGCAGGTGCTGGGGCAGATGAAGGACAACTGGGACAGCGATCGCGACCTCACCGATA
TCAAGTGGAAGTGCATCGACATCAACTGGAAACACGTCGGCGCCTCGGCGGCCATCGGCACCGTGGCGCC
GGGCATGCTCAGCACCGGCAAGACCGTGGTGCAGTCCGCCAAGGCGATCAGGACCCTTTCCGGACAGGCG
GCCAACACCGCCAACCGCGCGGCCAAGCTGGCCGCGCGCAAGGCCGCCCATGCCGATACCATCAAGAAGG
CCGTGGCCACCCAGGCCGCCTGGCAGACGGGCAAGCAGATCGTCAAATGCCCACTGAAGGACGAAGAAGA
GGAGTGTCCGCCGCAATGACTCGAGCACCACCACCACCACCACTGAGGTACCCGGGGATCCTCTAGAGTC
GACCTGCAGGCATGCAAGCTTGCGGCCGCGTCGTGACTGGGAAAACCCTGGCGCAAAGCCCGCCGAAAGG
CGGGCTTTTCTGTTATAAACGCAGAAAGGCCCACCCGAAGGTGAGCCAGTGTGACTCTAGTAGAGAGCGT
TCACCGACAAAAACAGATAAAACGAAAGGCCCAGTCTTTCGACTGAGCCTTTCGTTTTATTTGATGCCTG
GCTCGAGCTCGAGAAAAAAAGCCCGGACGACTGTTCGGGCTTGTCTTTTTATATGTTGGAAAATCAGTGG
CAATGCAATGGCCCAACAGAAAATGGTGAAACCAGTAACGTTATACTGAATCTAAGTATCAATGTGAGCG
CTCACAAGTCAACACTCTTTTTGATAAAACTAGTCTTGGACTCCTGTTGATAGATCCAGTAATGACCTCA
GAACTCCATCTGGATTTGTTCAGAACGCTCGGTTGCCGCCGGGCGTTTTTTATTGGTGAGAATCCAGGGG
TCCCCAATAATTACGATTTAAATTTGTGTCTCAAAATCTCTGATGTTACATTGCACAAGATAAAAATATA
TCATCATGAACAATAAAACTGTCTGCTTACATAAACAGTAATACAAGGGGTGTTATGAGCCATATTCAGC
GTGAAACGAGCTGTAGCCGTCCGCGTCTGAACAGCAACATGGATGCGGATCTGTATGGCTATAAATGGGC
GCGTGATAACGTGGGTCAGAGCGGCGCGACCATTTATCGTCTGTATGGCAAACCGGATGCGCCGGAACTG
TTTCTGAAACATGGCAAAGGCAGCGTGGCGAACGATGTGACCGATGAAATGGTGCGTCTGAACTGGCTGA
CCGAATTTATGCCGCTGCCGACCATTAAACATTTTATTCGCACCCCGGATGATGCGTGGCTGCTGACCAC
CGCGATTCCGGGCAAAACCGCGTTTCAGGTGCTGGAAGAATATCCGGATAGCGGCGAAAACATTGTGGAT
GCGCTGGCCGTGTTTCTGCGTCGTCTGCATAGCATTCCGGTGTGCAACTGCCCGTTTAACAGCGATCGTG
TGTTTCGTCTGGCCCAGGCGCAGAGCCGTATGAACAACGGCCTGGTGGATGCGAGCGATTTTGATGATGA
ACGTAACGGCTGGCCGGTGGAACAGGTGTGGAAAGAAATGCATAAACTGCTGCCGTTTAGCCCGGATAGC
GTGGTGACCCACGGCGATTTTAGCCTGGATAACCTGATTTTCGATGAAGGCAAACTGATTGGCTGCATTG
ATGTGGGCCGTGTGGGCATTGCGGATCGTTATCAGGATCTGGCCATTCTGTGGAACTGCCTGGGCGAATT
TAGCCCGAGCCTGCAAAAACGTCTGTTTCAGAAATATGGCATTGATAATCCGGATATGAACAAACTGCAA
TTTCATCTGATGCTGGATGAATTTTTCTAATAATTAATTGGACCGCGGTCCGCGCGTTGTCCTTTTCCGC
TGCATAACCCTGCTTCGGGGTCATTATAGCGATTTTTTCGGTATATCCATCCTTTTTCGCACGATATACA
GGATTTTGCCAAAGGGTTCGTGTAGACTTTCCTTGGTGTATCCAACGGCGTCAGCCGGGCAGGATAGGTG
AAGTAGGCCCACCCGCGAGCGGGTGTTCCTTCTTCACTGTCCCTTATTCGCACCTGGCGGTGCTCAACGG
GAATCCTGCTCTGCGAGGCTGGCCGTAGGCCGGCCCTACCGGCGCGGCAGCGTTACCCGTGTCGGCGGCT
CCAACGGCTCGCCATCGTCCAGAAAACACGGCTCATCGGGCATCGGCAGGCGCTGCTGCCCGCGCCGTTC
CCATTCCTCCGTTTCGGTCAAGGCTGGCAGGTCTGGTTCCATGCCCGGAATGCCGGGCTGGCTGGGCGGC
TCCTCGCCGGGGCCGGTCGGTAGTTGCTGCTCGCCCGGATACAGGGTCGGGATGCGGCGCAGGTCGCCAT
GCCCCAACAGCGATTCGTCCTGGTCGTCGTGATCAACCACCACGGCGGCACTGAACACCGACAGGCGCAA
CTGGTCGCGGGGCTGGCCCCACGCCACGCGGTCATTGACCACGTAGGCCGACACGGTGCCGGGGCCGTTG
AGCTTCACGACGGAGATCCAGCGCTCGGCCACCAAGTCCTTGACTGCGTATTGGACCGTCCGCAAAGAAC
GTCCGATGAGCTTGGAAAGTGTCTTCTGGCTGACCACCACGGCGTTCTGGTGGCCCATCTGCGCCACGAG
GTGATGCAGCAGCATTGCCGCCGTGGGTTTCCTCGCAATAAGCCCGGCCCACGCCTCATGCGCTTTGCGT
TCCGTTTGCACCCAGTGACCGGGCTTGTTCTTGGCTTGAATGCCGATTTCTCTGGACTGCGTGGCCATGC
TTATCTCCATGCGGTAGGGGTGCCGCACGGTTGCGGCACCATGCGCAATCAGCTGCAACTTTTCGGCAGC
GCGACAACAATTATGCGTTGCGTAAAAGTGGCAGTCAATTACAGATTTTCTTTAACCTACGCAATGAGCT
ATTGCGGGGGGTGCCGCAATGAGCTGTTGCGTACCCCCCTTTTTTAAGTTGTTGATTTTTAAGTCTTTCG
CATTTCGCCCTATATCTAGTTCTTTGGTGCCCAAAGAAGGGCACCCCTGCGGGGTTCCCCCACGCCTTCG
GCGCGGCTCCCCCTCCGGCAAAAAGTGGCCCCTCCGGGGCTTGTTGATCGACTGCGCGGCCTTCGGCCTT
GCCCAAGGTGGCGCTGCCCCCTTGGAACCCCCGCACTCGCCGCCGTGAGGCTCGGGGGGCAGGCGGGCGG
GCTTCGCCCTTCGACTGCCCCCACTCGCATAGGCTTGGGTCGTTCCAGGCGCGTCAAGGCCAAGCCGCTG
CGCGGTCGCTGCGCGAGCCTTGACCCGCCTTCCACTTGGTGTCCAACCGGCAAGCGAAGCGCGCAGGCCG
CAGGCCGGAGGCTTTTCCCCAGAGAAAATTAAAAAAATTGATGGGGCAAGGCCGCAGGCCGCGCAGTTGG
AGCCGGTGGGTATGTGGTCGAAGGCTGGGTAGCCGGTGGGCAATCCCTGTGGTCAAGCTCGTGGGCAGGC
GCAGCCTGTCCATCAGCTTGTCCAGCAGGGTTGTCCACGGGCCGAGCGAAGCGAGCCAGCCGGTGGCCGC
TCGCGGCCATCGTCCACATATCCACGGGCTGGCAAGGGAGCGCAGCGACCGCGCAGGGCGAAGCCCGGAG
AGCAAGCCCGTAGGGGGGGCGCGCCCAGCTGTCTAGGGCGGCGGATTTGTCCTACTCAGGAGAGCGTTCA
CCGACAAACAACAGATAAAACGAAAGGCCCAGTCTTTCGACTGAGCCTTTCGTTTTATTTGATGCCT
Features (pLannotate 1.2.2; 19 found; start..end, strand, type, name):
     19..984     -  CDS            XylS: XylS regulator encoded by the Pseudomonas putida TOL plasmid pWWO; xylS; stimulates transcription from the Pm promoter in the presence of aromatic compounds such as m-toluate or benzoate
   1245..1650    +  CDS            CmR (fragment): chloramphenicol acetyltransferase; cat; confers resistance to chloramphenicol
   1612..1872    -  CDS            YPRA_ECOLX (fragment): Protein predicted: Swiss-Prot protein existence level 4. From Escherichia coli.
   1884..1964    +  promoter       Pm promoter: The bacterial Pm promoter is activated by XylS in the presence of benzoate or m-toluate (Marqués et al., 1999).
   2018..3098    +  CDS            lacI (fragment): lac repressor; lacI; The lac repressor binds to the lac operator to inhibit transcription in E. coli. This inhibition can be relieved by adding lactose or isopropyl-β-D-thiogalactopyranoside (IPTG).
   3135..3200    +  sig_peptide    pelB signal sequence: leader peptide for secretion; pelB (fragment)
   3177..3656    +  CDS            tse5 (fragment): TSE5_PSEAE - Protein predicted: Swiss-Prot protein existence level 4. Toxin secreted by the H1 type VI (H1-T6SS) secretion system that acts on bacterial target cells. The producing bacterium is protected by a cognate immunity protein. From Pseudomonas aeruginosa (strain ATCC 15692 / DSM 22644 / CIP 104116 / JCM 14847 / LMG 12228 / 1C / PRS 101 / PAO1).
   3666..3683    +  CDS            9xHis (fragment): 9xHis affinity tag
   3687..3731    +  misc_feature   MCS (fragment): pUC18/19 multiple cloning site
   3739..3763    +  CDS            lacZα (fragment): LacZα fragment of β-galactosidase; lacZ fragment
   3800..3827    -  terminator     T7Te terminator: phage T7 early transcription terminator
   3867..3913    -  terminator     rrnB T1 terminator: transcription terminator T1 from the E. coli rrnB gene
   3924..4038    -  ncRNA          MicC (fragment): Accession: RF00121 - MicC RNA
   4099..4193    +  terminator     lambda t0 terminator: transcription terminator from phage lambda
   4325..5137    +  CDS            aphA1: KKA1_ECOLX - Also known as nptI. Protein inferred from homology: Swiss-Prot protein existence level 3. Resistance to kanamycin and structurally-related aminoglycosides, including amikacin. From Escherichia coli.
   5307..5415    +  oriT           oriT: incP origin of transfer
   5426..6088    -  CDS            pBBR1 Rep: replication protein for the broad-host-range plasmid pBBR1 from Bordetella bronchiseptica
   6089..6860    -  rep_origin     pBBR1 oriV: replication origin of the broad-host-range plasmid pBBR1 from Bordetella bronchiseptica; requires the pBBR1 Rep protein for replication
   6975..7061    -  terminator     rrnB T1 terminator: Escherichia coli rrnB; transcription terminator T1 from the E. coli rrnB gene
