[The description below was written by a language model from this plasmid's Addgene catalogue record and pLannotate feature annotations shown in this document.]
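Description:
pS238D1::sptse5-CT is a bacterial expression plasmid built on the pS238D1 backbone and designed for controlled production of a toxin fragment in Pseudomonas putida. It replicates through the broad-host-range pBBR1 origin together with its cognate Rep protein, which allows maintenance both in E. coli cloning strains and in Pseudomonas. An incP oriT permits conjugative mobilisation between hosts when transfer functions are supplied in trans. Selection is by kanamycin, conferred by the aphA1 (nptI) gene, and the catalogue lists the plasmid as high copy. Several transcription terminators (lambda t0, rrnB T1, T7Te) flank the functional modules and insulate them from read-through.

The payload is the C-terminal region of the P. aeruginosa type VI secretion effector Tse5 (residues 1169–1317), fused at its N-terminus to the PelB signal peptide, which directs the polypeptide to the periplasm. The annotation also detects a short histidine-tag fragment just downstream of the insert, although the catalogue entry does not list a His tag. Regulation centres on XylS, encoded divergently, which activates the Pm promoter in response to benzoate or m-toluate. A lacI coding sequence lies between Pm and the toxin gene, and a MicC small-RNA fragment is annotated on the opposite strand downstream. These features suggest a layered regulatory circuit for tight control of a toxic product, but the record does not identify the promoter immediately driving the insert or explain the circuit logic. Partial CmR and lacZα matches appear to be backbone remnants. According to the record, the plasmid is used for biological function studies of Tse5-CT, linked to work showing that Tse5 forms membrane pores that disrupt the membrane potential of intoxicated bacteria.
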