Addgene plasmid #192959: pS238D1::sptse5-CT
Purpose: For expression of Tse5-CT (1169-1317) in P. putida with the PelB signal peptide fused at the N-terminus in biological function studies
Depositing lab: David Albesa-Jové. Depositing organization: Instituto Biofisika Institutua (UPV/EHU, CSIC). Publication: The P. aeruginosa effector Tse5 forms membrane pores disrupting the membrane potential of intoxicated bacteria. Gonzalez-Magana A, Altuna J, Queralt-Martin M, Largo E, Velazquez C, Montanchez I, Bernal P, Alcaraz A, Albesa-Jove D. Commun Biol. 2022 Nov 5;5(1):1189. doi: 10.1038/s42003-022-04140-y. PubMed 36335275.
Backbone
  Vector backbone: pS238D1
  Backbone manufacturer: de Lorenzo Lab (https://vdl-lab.com/)
  Vector type: Bacterial Expression
Growth in bacteria
  Bacterial resistance: Kanamycin, 50 μg/mL
  Growth temperature: 37°C
  Growth strain: DH5alpha
  Copy number: High Copy
Gene/Insert
  Gene/Insert name: sptse5-CT
  Species: Pseudomonas aeruginosa
  Mutation: encodes for tse5 (1169-1317)
  Tag / fusion protein: PelB signal peptide (N terminal on insert)
  Cloning method: Unknown
Terms and licenses: Academic/Nonprofit Terms; Industry Terms: Not Available to Industry
Depositor comments: Please visit https://doi.org/10.21203/rs.3.rs-967174/v1 for preprint.
How to cite: pS238D1::sptse5-CT was a gift from David Albesa-Jové (Addgene plasmid # 192959 ; http://n2t.net/addgene:192959 ; RRID:Addgene_192959)
